Addgene plasmid #235271: EF1a-mRuby2(miRE.FF4)-TS.FF4x1-bGH
Purpose: ComMAND closed-loop circuit regulating mRuby2, EF1a
Depositing lab: Kate Galloway. Depositing organization: Massachusetts Institute of Technology. Publication: Model-guided design of microRNA-based gene circuits supports precise dosage of transgenic cargoes into diverse primary cells. Love KS, Johnstone CP, Peterman EL, Gaglione S, Birnbaum ME, Galloway KE. Cell Syst. 2025 Apr 22:101269. doi: 10.1016/j.cels.2025.101269. PubMed 40300600.
Backbone
  Vector backbone: pShip.USI (upstream inverted)
  Backbone manufacturer: Galloway lab
  Backbone size w/o insert (bp): 2046
  Vector type: Mammalian Expression, Synthetic Biology
Growth in bacteria
  Bacterial resistance: Kanamycin, 50 μg/mL
  Growth temperature: 30°C
  Growth strain: NEB Stable
  Copy number: High Copy
Gene/Insert
  Gene/Insert name: mRuby2
  Species: Entacmaea quadricolor
  Insert size (bp): 711
  Promoter: EF1a (human EF1a)
  Cloning method: Golden Gate
  Sequencing primers: 5′ CATCAGAGATTTTGAGACAC; 3′ gcgtttctacaaactcttcc
Resource information
  A portion of this plasmid was derived from a plasmid made by: Addgene #90236
Terms and licenses: Academic/Nonprofit Terms; Industry Terms: Not Available to Industry
Depositor comments: Alt name: pKG3110 ; Please visit https://doi.org/10.1101/2024.06.25.600629 for bioRxiv preprint.
How to cite: EF1a-mRuby2(miRE.FF4)-TS.FF4x1-bGH was a gift from Kate Galloway (Addgene plasmid # 235271 ; http://n2t.net/addgene:235271 ; RRID:Addgene_235271)
