[The description below was written by a language model from this plasmid's Addgene catalogue record and pLannotate feature annotations shown in this document.]
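Description:
EF1a-mRuby2(miRE.FF4)-TS.FF4x1-bGH is a 4.7 kb mammalian expression and synthetic-biology plasmid built by Golden Gate assembly in the compact pShip.USI ("upstream inverted") backbone. It is propagated in E. coli from a high-copy ColE1/pUC-type origin and selected with kanamycin through an aminoglycoside phosphotransferase gene. The rrnB T1 and T2 terminators lie in the bacterial portion and probably insulate it from the mammalian cassette.

The payload is a single transcription unit that implements the ComMAND closed-loop circuit, a microRNA-based design for controlling transgene dosage. The human EF1a promoter, annotated as the core promoter followed by intron A sequence, drives the red fluorescent protein mRuby2 from Entacmaea quadricolor. The transcript ends at a bovine growth hormone polyadenylation signal. In the feature table the mRuby2 coding sequence appears as two fragments separated by about 400 nt that include miR-30a-derived flanking sequence. This fits the construct name, which indicates a miRE-format (miR-30-based) hairpin for the synthetic FF4 microRNA embedded within the reporter gene, presumably in an intron-like context, although the annotation does not mark an intron there. "TS.FF4x1" denotes a single FF4 target site, which is not annotated but would fall in the short interval between the end of mRuby2 and the poly(A) signal. Each transcript therefore yields both the reporter mRNA and a microRNA that represses that same mRNA, which is intended to buffer output against variation in copy number or promoter strength. A short hit to a TRE3GV promoter just upstream of the start codon is only a fragment and probably reflects shared leader sequence rather than Tet control.

The plasmid serves as a fluorescent readout for characterising this circuit under EF1a in mammalian cells.
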