Features (pLannotate 1.2.2; 12 found; start..end, strand, type, name):
     68..95      -  terminator     rrnB T2 terminator: transcription terminator T2 from the E. coli rrnB gene
    227..270     +  terminator     rrnB T1 terminator: Escherichia coli rrnB; transcription terminator T1 from the E. coli rrnB gene
    438..1026    -  rep_origin     ori: high-copy-number ColE1/pMB1/pBR322/pUC origin of replication
   1116..1925    -  CDS            KanR: aminoglycoside phosphotransferase; aph(3')-Ia; confers resistance to kanamycin in bacteria or G418 (Geneticin®) in eukaryotes
   2065..2276    +  promoter       EF-1α core promoter: core promoter for human elongation factor EF-1α
   2277..2390    +  intron         EF-1α intron A (fragment): intron upstream of the start codon of human EF-1α
   3016..3219    +  intron         EF-1α intron A: truncated intron upstream of the start codon of human EF-1α
   3228..3262    +  promoter       TRE3GV promoter (fragment): 3rd-generation Tet-responsive promoter that can be activated by binding of Tet-On® 3G, optimized for retroviral and lentiviral vectors
   3289..3339    +  CDS            mRuby2 (fragment): mRuby2 is a basic (constitutively fluorescent) red fluorescent protein published in 2012, derived from Entacmaea quadricolor. It has moderate acid sensitivity.
   3598..3710    +  ncRNA          3' miR-30a: sequence downstream of the 71-nt precursor of the human miR-30a microRNA (Zeng et al., 2002) miRNA
   3752..4416    +  CDS            mRuby2 (fragment): monomeric red fluorescent protein derived from mRuby, with improved photophysical properties (Lam et al., 2012)
   4473..4697    +  polyA_signal   bGH poly(A) signal: bovine growth hormone polyadenylation signal
>Addgene plasmid #235271 | EF1a-mRuby2(miRE.FF4)-TS.FF4x1-bGH | addgene full sequence | sequence record 472813 | Addgene NGS Result
CGCTAGTAGACTGCAGGTGGGCCCGAGCTTAAGTAACTAACTAACAGGAAGAGTTTGTAGAAACGCAAAA
AGGCCATCCGTCAGGATGGCCTTCTGCTTAGTTTGATGCCTGGCAGTTTATGGCGGGCGTCCTGCCCGCC
ACCCTCCGGGCCGTTGCTTCACAACGTTCAAATCCGCTCCCGGCGGATTTGTCCTACTCAGGAGAGCGTT
CACCGACAAACAACAGATAAAACGAAAGGCCCAGTCTTCCGACTGAGCCTTTCGTTTTATTTGATGCCTG
GCAGTTCCCTACTCTCGCTTAGTAGTTAGACGTCCCCGAGATCCATGCTAGCGGTAATACGGTTATCCAC
AGAATCAGGGGATAACGCAGGAAAGAACATGTGAGCAAAAGGCCAGCAAAAGGCCAGGAACCGTAAAAAG
GCCGCGTTGCTGGCGTTTTTCCATAGGCTCCGCCCCCCTGACGAGCATCACAAAAATCGACGCTCAAGTC
AGAGGTGGCGAAACCCGACAGGACTATAAAGATACCAGGCGTTTCCCCCTGGAAGCTCCCTCGTGCGCTC
TCCTGTTCCGACCCTGCCGCTTACCGGATACCTGTCCGCCTTTCTCCCTTCGGGAAGCGTGGCGCTTTCT
CATAGCTCACGCTGTAGGTATCTCAGTTCGGTGTAGGTCGTTCGCTCCAAGCTGGGCTGTGTGCACGAAC
CCCCCGTTCAGCCCGACCGCTGCGCCTTATCCGGTAACTATCGTCTTGAGTCCAACCCGGTAAGACACGA
CTTATCGCCACTGGCAGCAGCCACTGGTAACAGGATTAGCAGAGCGAGGTATGTAGGCGGTGCTACAGAG
TTCTTGAAGTGGTGGCCTAACTACGGCTACACTAGAAGAACAGTATTTGGTATCTGCGCTCTGCTGAAGC
CAGTTACCTTCGGAAAAAGAGTTGGTAGCTCTTGATCCGGCAAACAAACCACCGCTGGTAGCGGTGGTTT
TTTTGTTTGCAAGCAGCAGATTACGCGCAGAAAAAAAGGATCTCAAGAAGATCCTTTGATCTTTTCTACG
GGGTCTGACGCTCAGTGGAACGGGGCCCAATCTGAATAATGTTACAACCAATTAACCAATTCTGATTAGA
AAAACTCATCGAGCATCAAATGAAACTGCAATTTATTCATATCAGGATTATCAATACCATATTTTTGAAA
AAGCCGTTTCTGTAATGAAGGAGAAAACTCACCGAGGCAGTTCCATAGGATGGCAAGATCCTGGTATCGG
TCTGCGATTCCGACTCGTCCAACATCAATACAACCTATTAATTTCCCCTCGTCAAAAATAAGGTTATCAA
GTGAGAAATCACCATGAGTGACGACTGAATCCGGTGAGAATGGCAAAAGTTTATGCATTTCTTTCCAGAC
TTGTTCAACAGGCCAGCCATTACGCTCGTCATCAAAATCACTCGCATCAACCAAACCGTTATTCATTCGT
GATTGCGCCTGAGCTAGACGAAATACGCGATCGCTGTTAAAAGGACAATTACAAACAGGAATCGAATGCA
ACCGGCGCAGGAACACTGCCAGCGCATCAACAATATTTTCACCTGAATCAGGATATTCTTCTAATACCTG
GAATGCTGTTTTTCCGGGGATCGCAGTGGTGAGTAACCATGCATCACCAGGAGTACGGATAAAATGCTTG
ATGGTCGGAAGAGGCATAAATTCCGTCAGCCAGTTTAGTCTGACCATCTCATCTGTAACATCATTGGCAA
CGCTACCTTTGCCATGTTTCAGAAACAACTCTGGCGCATCGGGCTTCCCATACAAGCGATAGATTGTCGC
ACCTGATTGCCCGACATTATCGCGAGCCCATTTATACCCATATAAATCAGCATCCATGTTGGAATTTAAT
CGCGGCCTCGACGTTTCCCGTTGAATATGGCTCATAACACCCCTTGTATTACTGTTTATGTAAGCAGACA
GTTTTATTGTTCATGATGATATATTTTTATCTTGTGCAATGTAACATCAGAGATTTTGAGACACGGGCAC
CTGCAGTCTTCGTACTGCTCCGGTGCCCGTCAGTGGGCAGAGCGCACATCGCCCACAGTCCCCGAGAAGT
TGGGGGGAGGGGTCGGCAATTGAACCGGTGCCTAGAGAAGGTGGCGCGGGGTAAACTGGGAAAGTGATGT
CGTGTACTGGCTCCGCCTTTTTCCCGAGGGTGGGGGAGAACCGTATATAAGTGCAGTAGTCGCCGTGAAC
GTTCTTTTTCGCAACGGGTTTGCCGCCAGAACACAGGTAAGTGCCGTGTGTGGTTCCCGCGGGCCTGGCC
TCTTTACGGGTTATGGCCCTTGCGTGCCTTGAATTACTTCCACGCCCCTGGCTGCAGTACGTGATTCTTG
ATCCCGAGCTTCGGGTTGGAAGTGGGTGGGAGAGTTCGAGGCCTTGCGCTTAAGGAGCCCCTTCGCCTCG
TGCTTGAGTTGAGGCCTGGCTTGGGCGCTGGGGCCGCCGCGTGCGAATCTGGTGGCACCTTCGCGCCTGT
CTCGCTGCTTTCGATAAGTCTCTAGCCATTTAAAATTTTTGATGACCTGCTGCGACGCTTTTTTTCTGGC
AAGATAGTCTTGTAAATGCGGGCCAAGATCTGCACACTGGTATTTCGGTTTTTGGGGCCGCGGGCGGCGA
CGGGGCCCGTGCGTCCCAGCGCACATGTTCGGCGAGGCGGGGCCTGCGAGCGCGGCCACCGAGAATCGGA
CGGGGGTAGTCTCAAGCTGGCCGGCCTGCTCTGGTGCCTGGCCTCGCGCCGCCGTGTATCGCCCCGCCCT
GGGCGGCAAGGCTGGCCCGGTCGGCACCAGTTGCGTGAGCGGAAAGATGGCCGCTTCCCGGCCCTGCTGC
AGGGAGCTCAAAATGGAGGACGCGGCGCTCGGGAGAGCGGGCGGGTGAGTCACCCACACAAAGGAAAAGG
GCCTTTCCGTCCTCAGCCGTCGCTTCATGTGACTCCACGGAGTACCGGGCGCCGTCCAGGCACCTCGATT
AGTTCTCGAGCTTTTGGAGTACGTCGTCTTTAGGTTGGGGGGAGGGGTTTTATGCGATGGAGTTTCCCCA
CACTGAGTGGGTGGAGACTGAAGTTAGGCCAGCTTGGCACTTGATGTAATTCTCCTTGGAATTTGCCCTT
TTTGAGTTTGGATCTTGGTTCATTCTCAAGCCTCAGACAGTGGTTCAAAGTTTTTTTCTTCCATTTCAGG
TGTCGTGAGAGCTCGTTTAGTGAACCGTCAGATCGCCTGGAGACGCCATCCACGCTGTAATGGCCACCAT
GGTGTCTAAGGGCGAAGAGCTGATCAAGGAAAATATGCGTATGAAGGTAAGTGTGCTCGCTTCGGCAGCA
CATATACTATGTTGAATGAGGCTTCAGTACTTTACAGAATCGTTGCCTGCACATCTTGGAAACACTTGCT
GGGATTACTTCTTCAGGGACTTCTTAACCCAACAGAAGGCTCGAGAAGGTATATTGCTGTTGACAGTGAG
CGCCGCTTGAAGTCTTTAATTAAATAGTGAAGCCACAGATGTATTTAATTAAAGACTTCAAGCGGTGCCT
ACTGCCTCGGACTTCAAGGGGCTAGAATTCAAGGGGCTACTTTAGGAGCAATTATCTTGTTTACTAAAAC
TGAATACCTTGCTATCTCTTTGATACATTTTTACAAAGCTGAATTAAAATGGTATAAATTAAATCACTTT
TTTCAATTGTACTAACTTCGAGTCTTCTTTTTTTTTTTCACAGGTGGTCATGGAAGGTTCGGTCAACGGC
CACCAATTCAAATGCACAGGTGAAGGAGAAGGCAATCCGTACATGGGAACTCAAACCATGAGGATCAAAG
TCATCGAGGGAGGACCCCTGCCATTTGCCTTTGACATTCTTGCCACGTCGTTCATGTATGGCAGCCGTAC
TTTTATCAAGTACCCGAAAGGCATTCCTGATTTCTTTAAACAGTCCTTTCCTGAGGGTTTTACTTGGGAA
AGAGTTACGAGATACGAAGATGGTGGAGTCGTCACCGTCATGCAGGACACCAGCCTTGAGGATGGCTGTC
TCGTTTACCACGTCCAAGTCAGAGGGGTAAACTTTCCCTCCAATGGTCCCGTGATGCAGAAGAAGACCAA
GGGTTGGGAGCCTAATACAGAGATGATGTATCCAGCAGATGGTGGTCTGAGGGGATACACTCATATGGCA
CTGAAAGTTGATGGTGGTGGCCATCTGTCTTGCTCTTTCGTAACAACTTACAGGTCAAAAAAGACCGTCG
GGAACATCAAGATGCCCGGTATCCATGCCGTTGATCACCGCCTGGAAAGGTTAGAGGAAAGTGACAATGA
AATGTTCGTAGTACAACGCGAACACGCAGTTGCCAAGTTCGCCGGGCTTGGTGGTGGGATGGACGAGCTG
TACAAGTAACAACAAGCTTGTGGCCGCTTGAAGTCTTTAATTAAACCTAGGAGGAGTTGCACCTGTGCCT
TCTAGTTGCCAGCCATCTGTTGTTTGCCCCTCCCCCGTGCCTTCCTTGACCCTGGAAGGTGCCACTCCCA
CTGTCCTTTCCTAATAAAATGAGGAAATTGCATCGCATTGTCTGAGTAGGTGTCATTCTATTCTGGGGGG
TGGGGTGGGGCAGGACAGCAAGGGGGAGGATTGGGAAGACAATAGCAGGCATGCTGGGGATGCGGTGGGC
TCTATGG
