>Addgene plasmid #235271 | EF1a-mRuby2(miRE.FF4)-TS.FF4x1-bGH | depositor partial sequence | sequence record 463166 | mRuby2(miRE.FF4), mRuby2 with intronic microRNA
ATGGTGTCTAAGGGCGAAGAGCTGATCAAGGAAAATATGCGTATGAAGGTAAGTGTGCTCGCTTCGGCAG
CACATATACTATGTTGAATGAGGCTTCAGTACTTTACAGAATCGTTGCCTGCACATCTTGGAAACACTTG
CTGGGATTACTTCTTCAGGGACTTCTTAACCCAACAGAAGGCTCGAGAAGGTATATTGCTGTTGACAGTG
AGCGCCGCTTGAAGTCTTTAATTAAATAGTGAAGCCACAGATGTATTTAATTAAAGACTTCAAGCGGTGC
CTACTGCCTCGGACTTCAAGGGGCTAGAATTCAAGGGGCTACTTTAGGAGCAATTATCTTGTTTACTAAA
ACTGAATACCTTGCTATCTCTTTGATACATTTTTACAAAGCTGAATTAAAATGGTATAAATTAAATCACT
TTTTTCAATTGTACTAACTTCGAGTCTTCTTTTTTTTTTTCACAGGTGGTCATGGAAGGTTCGGTCAACG
GCCACCAATTCAAATGCACAGGTGAAGGAGAAGGCAATCCGTACATGGGAACTCAAACCATGAGGATCAA
AGTCATCGAGGGAGGACCCCTGCCATTTGCCTTTGACATTCTTGCCACGTCGTTCATGTATGGCAGCCGT
ACTTTTATCAAGTACCCGAAAGGCATTCCTGATTTCTTTAAACAGTCCTTTCCTGAGGGTTTTACTTGGG
AAAGAGTTACGAGATACGAAGATGGTGGAGTCGTCACCGTCATGCAGGACACCAGCCTTGAGGATGGCTG
TCTCGTTTACCACGTCCAAGTCAGAGGGGTAAACTTTCCCTCCAATGGTCCCGTGATGCAGAAGAAGACC
AAGGGTTGGGAGCCTAATACAGAGATGATGTATCCAGCAGATGGTGGTCTGAGGGGATACACTCATATGG
CACTGAAAGTTGATGGTGGTGGCCATCTGTCTTGCTCTTTCGTAACAACTTACAGGTCAAAAAAGACCGT
CGGGAACATCAAGATGCCCGGTATCCATGCCGTTGATCACCGCCTGGAAAGGTTAGAGGAAAGTGACAAT
GAAATGTTCGTAGTACAACGCGAACACGCAGTTGCCAAGTTCGCCGGGCTTGGTGGTGGGATGGACGAGC
TGTACAAG
